>Addgene plasmid #31280 | pCKFB1 | addgene partial sequence | sequence record 36415 | polyhedrin-fwd
TGTTTCGTACAGTTTTGTATAAAAAAACCTATAAATATTCCGGATTATTCATACCGTCCCACCATCGGGC
GCGGATCTCGGTCCGAAACCATGTCGTACTACCATCACCATCACCATCACGATTACGATATCCCAACGAC
CGAAAACCTGTATTTTCAGGGCGCCATGGATCCGGACTACAAAGACGATGACGACAAGATGGTGTTTACC
GTAAGCTGTAGTAAAATGAGCTCAATTGTTGACAGAGATGACAGTAGTATTTTTGATGGATTGGTGGAAG
AAGATGACAAGGACAAAGCAAAAAGAGTATCTAGAAACAAATCAGAAAAGAAACGTAGAGATCAGTTCAA
TGTCCTCATTAAGGAGCTGGGGTCTATGCTTCCTGGTAACGCGAGAAAGATGGACAAGTCTACTGTTCTA
CAGAAGAGCATTGATTTTTTGCGCAAACATAAAGAGACCACTGCACAGTCAGATGCTAGTGAGATTCGAC
AGGACTGGAAACCCACATTCCTTAGTAATGAAGAGTTTACACAGTTAATGTTAGAGGCTCTTGATGGTTT
TTTTTTAGCGATCATGACAGATGGAAGTATAATATATGTATCTGAGAGTGTAACTTCGTTACTTGAACAT
TTACCATCTGATCTTGTGGATCAAAGTATATTTAATTTTATCCCAGAGGGAGAACATTCAGAGGTTTATA
AGATACTCTCTACTCATCTGCTGGAAAGTGACTCATTAACCCCTGAGTACTTAAAATCAAAAAATCAGTT
AGAATTCTGTTGTCACATGCTTCGAGGAACAATAGACCCAAAGGAGCCATCCACCTATGAATATGTGAGA
TTTATAGGAAA
