[The description below was written by a language model from this plasmid's Addgene catalogue record.]
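Description:
pCKFB1 is an insect-cell expression construct built on the commercial pFastBacHTa backbone (about 4.9 kb without insert), a donor vector of the Bac-to-Bac baculovirus system. It is maintained in E. coli as a high-copy plasmid under ampicillin selection, and the record also lists gentamicin as a selectable marker. In pFastBac-type vectors the gentamicin resistance gene normally travels with the expression cassette between Tn7 transposition arms, so that the cassette can be moved into a baculovirus shuttle genome (bacmid) in a specialised E. coli host and recombinants selected. The resulting bacmid is then used to generate recombinant baculovirus for infecting insect cells. No feature table accompanies the record, so these elements, and the promoter, are not explicitly documented. pFastBacHT vectors conventionally drive expression from the strong, very late baculoviral polyhedrin promoter.

The insert is mouse Clock, roughly 2.6 kb, cloned by restriction digestion between BamHI and SpeI sites, both of which are retained. Clock encodes a core transcription factor of the mammalian circadian oscillator. The protein is expressed with two N-terminal tags: a His tag contributed by the backbone, followed by a Flag tag supplied with the insert. Together these allow metal-affinity and anti-Flag immunoaffinity purification, as well as detection of the recombinant protein. The associated publication concerns biochemical analysis of the canonical mammalian circadian clock model, which is consistent with use of this plasmid to produce and purify recombinant CLOCK from insect cells for in vitro studies.
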