Addgene plasmid #31280: pCKFB1
Depositing lab: Aziz Sancar. Depositing organization: University of North Carolina at Chapel Hill. Publication: Biochemical analysis of the canonical model for the mammalian circadian clock. Ye R, Selby CP, Ozturk N, Annayev Y, Sancar A. J Biol Chem. 2011 Jul 22;286(29):25891-902. doi: 10.1074/jbc.M111.254680. Epub 2011 May 25. PubMed 21613214.
Backbone
  Vector backbone: pFastBacHTa
  Backbone manufacturer: Invitrogen
  Backbone size w/o insert (bp): 4856
  Vector type: Insect Expression
  Selectable markers: Gentamicin
Growth in bacteria
  Bacterial resistance: Ampicillin, 100 μg/mL
  Growth temperature: 37°C
  Growth strain: DH5alpha
  Copy number: High Copy
Gene/Insert
  Gene/Insert name: Clock
  Species: M. musculus (mouse)
  Insert size (bp): 2595
  Entrez Gene: Clock (a.k.a. 5330400M04Rik, KAT13D)
  Tag / fusion protein: His (N terminal on backbone); Flag (N terminal on insert)
  Cloning method: Restriction Enzyme; 5′ cloning site BamHI (not destroyed); 3′ cloning site SpeI (not destroyed)
  Sequencing primers: 5′ n/a
Terms and licenses: Academic/Nonprofit Terms; Industry Terms: Not Available to Industry
How to cite: pCKFB1 was a gift from Aziz Sancar (Addgene plasmid # 31280 ; http://n2t.net/addgene:31280 ; RRID:Addgene_31280)
